>Addgene plasmid #172467 | pCS2+5'MT-wbp2nl | addgene full sequence | sequence record 344911 | Addgene NGS Result
CGCCATTCTGCCTGGGGACGTCGGAGCAAGCTTGATTTAGGTGACACTATAGAATACAAGCTACTTGTTC
TTTTTGCAGGATCCCATCGATTTAAAGCTATGGAGCAAAAGCTCATTTCTGAAGAGGACTTGAATGAAAT
GGAGCAAAAGCTCATTTCTGAAGAGGACTTGAATGAAATGGAGCAAAAGCTCATTTCTGAAGAGGACTTG
AATGAAATGGAGCAAAAGCTCATTTCTGAAGAGGACTTGAATGAAATGGAGCAAAAGCTCATTTCTGAAG
AGGACTTGAATGAAATGGAGAGCTTGGGCGACCTCACCATGGAGCAAAAGCTCATTTCTGAAGAGGACTT
GAATTCGTCACTCAATAAGGACCACTCTCAGGGGGCCGGGATCATTGTCAGCAACGGGGAGAGTATTCTC
AGACAGTGTAAAGATGTGGAACTGTCCTTCAGCGATATGTCTCACAAATCAGAAGCATTCAGAGGCACAA
AGAAAGGATCGCTATTTCTCACCGCTTACAGGGTGATCTTCCTAAACAAGGGGAAGGATCCCATGATGTC
CTTTAATATGCCATTCTACATGATGAAAGGATGCTCCATAGAACAGCCAGTGTTCTCTGCCAACTACATC
AAGGGAACCATCAGTGCTGAACCTGGAGGTGGCTGGGAGGGTCAAGCCTCTTTTAAAATTACATTTAATA
GTGGAGGTGCTATTGAATTTGGACAAATCATGTTCAAAATGGCAACTTGTGCTTCCAGAACCCCTCCTGT
TCCTCATGCTGCATATGGATACACACCTGCTCCAGGAGGCTATGCACATGGCGGGTACCCTCCAGCTCCA
GGAATATATACACCCCCACCCCAACCATCAGGCCCTTATCCATATGGACCCCCTGCTATGAATGGATATG
GACCACCTCCAAATCCTATGGGATACCCGTATGCTCCACCAGCAGGACCTGGCATGTATCCACCCCCTCC
TGAAATGAATCCCATTTACATGGCTCCTCCACCACCTTATCCTGGACCCCCCTACAATGGGACCCCCTAC
AATGGAACCCCAGCACCTTCTGCTCCCACTGGATGCATGAATGCTGGTATGCCTGGAGGTAGCAAAGCTG
CAGAAGCTGCATCCAGTGCGTATTATAACCCAGCTGACCCTCACAATGTCTATATGCCTATGGATCGTCC
TCCTCCATACGCTCCAAATGATGATAAAAAGAACAATTAACTCGAGCCTCTAGAACTATAGTGAGTCGTA
TTACGTAGATCCAGACATGATAAGATACATTGATGAGTTTGGACAAACCACAACTAGAATGCAGTGAAAA
AAATGCTTTATTTGTGAAATTTGTGATGCTATTGCTTTATTTGTAACCATTATAAGCTGCAATAAACAAG
TTAACAACAACAATTGCATTCATTTTATGTTTCAGGTTCAGGGGGAGGTGTGGGAGGTTTTTTAATTCGC
GGCCGCGGCGCCAATGCATTGGGCCCGGTACCCAGCTTTTGTTCCCTTTAGTGAGGGTTAATTGCGCGCT
TGGCGTAATCATGGTCATAGCTGTTTCCTGTGTGAAATTGTTATCCGCTCACAATTCCACACAACATACG
AGCCGGGAGCATAAAGTGTAAAGCCTGGGGTGCCTAATGAGTGAGCTAACTCACATTAATTGCGTTGCGC
TCACTGCCCGCTTTCCAGTCGGGAAACCTGTCGTGCCAGCTGCATTAATGAATCGGCCAACGCGCGGGGA
GAGGCGGTTTGCGTATTGGGCGCTCTTCCGCTTCCTCGCTCACTGACTCGCTGCGCTCGGTCGTTCGGCT
GCGGCGAGCGGTATCAGCTCACTCAAAGGCGGTAATACGGTTATCCACAGAATCAGGGGATAACGCAGGA
AAGAACATGTGAGCAAAAGGCCAGCAAAAGGCCAGGAACCGTAAAAAGGCCGCGTTGCTGGCGTTTTTCC
ATAGGCTCCGCCCCCCTGACGAGCATCACAAAAATCGACGCTCAAGTCAGAGGTGGCGAAACCCGACAGG
ACTATAAAGATACCAGGCGTTTCCCCCTGGAAGCTCCCTCGTGCGCTCTCCTGTTCCGACCCTGCCGCTT
ACCGGATACCTGTCCGCCTTTCTCCCTTCGGGAAGCGTGGCGCTTTCTCATAGCTCACGCTGTAGGTATC
TCAGTTCGGTGTAGGTCGTTCGCTCCAAGCTGGGCTGTGTGCACGAACCCCCCGTTCAGCCCGACCGCTG
CGCCTTATCCGGTAACTATCGTCTTGAGTCCAACCCGGTAAGACACGACTTATCGCCACTGGCAGCAGCC
ACTGGTAACAGGATTAGCAGAGCGAGGTATGTAGGCGGTGCTACAGAGTTCTTGAAGTGGTGGCCTAACT
ACGGCTACACTAGAAGAACAGTATTTGGTATCTGCGCTCTGCTGAAGCCAGTTACCTTCGGAAAAAGAGT
TGGTAGCTCTTGATCCGGCAAACAAACCACCGCTGGTAGCGGTGGTTTTTTTGTTTGCAAGCAGCAGATT
ACGCGCAGAAAAAAAGGATCTCAAGAAGATCCTTTGATCTTTTCTACGGGGTCTGACGCTCAGTGGAACG
AAAACTCACGTTAAGGGATTTTGGTCATGAGATTATCAAAAAGGATCTTCACCTAGATCCTTTTAAATTA
AAAATGAAGTTTTAAATCAATCTAAAGTATATATGAGTAAACTTGGTCTGACAGTTACCAATGCTTAATC
AGTGAGGCACCTATCTCAGCGATCTGTCTATTTCGTTCATCCATAGTTGCCTGACTCCCCGTCGTGTAGA
TAACTACGATACGGGAGGGCTTACCATCTGGCCCCAGTGCTGCAATGATACCGCGAGACCCACGCTCACC
GGCTCCAGATTTATCAGCAATAAACCAGCCAGCCGGAAGGGCCGAGCGCAGAAGTGGTCCTGCAACTTTA
TCCGCCTCCATCCAGTCTATTAATTGTTGCCGGGAAGCTAGAGTAAGTAGTTCGCCAGTTAATAGTTTGC
GCAACGTTGTTGCCATTGCTACAGGCATCGTGGTGTCACGCTCGTCGTTTGGTATGGCTTCATTCAGCTC
CGGTTCCCAACGATCAAGGCGAGTTACATGATCCCCCATGTTGTGCAAAAAAGCGGTTAGCTCCTTCGGT
CCTCCGATCGTTGTCAGAAGTAAGTTGGCCGCAGTGTTATCACTCATGGTTATGGCAGCACTGCATAATT
CTCTTACTGTCATGCCATCCGTAAGATGCTTTTCTGTGACTGGTGAGTACTCAACCAAGTCATTCTGAGA
ATAGTGTATGCGGCGACCGAGTTGCTCTTGCCCGGCGTCAATACGGGATAATACCGCGCCACATAGCAGA
ACTTTAAAAGTGCTCATCATTGGAAAACGTTCTTCGGGGCGAAAACTCTCAAGGATCTTACCGCTGTTGA
GATCCAGTTCGATGTAACCCACTCGTGCACCCAACTGATCTTCAGCATCTTTTACTTTCACCAGCGTTTC
TGGGTGAGCAAAAACAGGAAGGCAAAATGCCGCAAAAAAGGGAATAAGGGCGACACGGAAATGTTGAATA
CTCATACTCTTCCTTTTTCAATATTATTGAAGCATTTATCAGGGTTATTGTCTCATGAGCGGATACATAT
TTGAATGTATTTAGAAAAATAAACAAATAGGGGTTCCGCGCACATTTCCCCGAAAAGTGCCACCTAAATT
GTAAGCGTTAATATTTTGTTAAAATTCGCGTTAAATTTTTGTTAAATCAGCTCATTTTTTAACCAATAGG
CCGAAATCGGCAAAATCCCTTATAAATCAAAAGAATAGACCGAGATAGGGT
[37 nt withheld, positions 3832-3868]
AAAGAACGTGGACTCCAACGTCAAAGG
[49 nt withheld, positions 3896-3944]
T
[91 nt withheld, positions 3946-4036]
G
[124 nt withheld, positions 4038-4161]
CCCATTCGCCATTCAGGCTGCGCAACTGTTGGGAAGGGCGATCGGTGCGGGCCTCTTCGCTATTACGCCA
GTCGACCGCCAATTCAATATGGCGTATATGGACTCATGCCAATTCAATATGGTGGATCTGGACCTGTGCC
AATTCAATATGGCGTATATGGACTCGTGCCAATTCAATATGGTGGATCTGGACCCCAGCCAATTCAATAT
GGCGGACTTGGCACCATGCCAATTCAATATGGCGGACTTGGCACAGGGCCAAGACCCCTCCTCAAACTTG
GCACCGTGCCAAGTAGACCCCTCCCCAGTTGGCACAGTGCCAGGTCCGCCATATTGAATTGGCATGGTGC
CAATAATGGCGGCCATATTGGCTATATGCCAGGATCAATATATAGGCAATATCCAATATGGCCCTATGCC
AATATGGCTATTGGCCAGGTTCAATACTATGTATTGGCCCTATGCCATATAGTATTCCATATATGGGTTT
TCCTATTGACGTAGATAGCCCCTCCCAATGGGCGGTCCCATATACCATATATGGGGCTTCCTAATACCGC
CCATAGCCACTCCCCCATTGACGTCAATGGTCTCTATATATGGTCTTTCCTATTGACGTCATATGGGCGG
TCCTATTGACGTATATGGCGCCTCCCCCATTGACGTCAATTACGGTAAATGGCCCGCCTGGCTCAATGCC
CATTGACGTCAATAGGACCACCCACCATTGACGTCAATGGGATGGCTCATTGCCCATTCATATCCGTTCT
CACGCCCCCTATTGACGTCAATGACGGTAAATGGCCCACTTGGCAGTACATCAATATCTATTAATAGTAA
CTTGGCAAGTACATTACTATTGGAAGTACGCCAGGGTACATTGGCAGTACTCCCATTGACGTCAATGGCG
GTAAATGGCCCGCGATGGCTGCCAAGTACATCCCCATTGACGTCAATGGGGAGGGGCAATGACGCAAATG
GGCGTTCCATTGACGTAAATGGGCGGTAGGCGTGCCTAATGGGAGGTCTATATAAGCAATGCTCGTTTAG
GGAAC
Features (pLannotate 1.2.2; 22 found; start..end, strand, type, name):
     35..53      +  promoter       SP6 promoter: promoter for bacteriophage SP6 RNA polymerase
    103..132     +  CDS            Myc: Myc (human c-Myc proto-oncogene) epitope tag
    142..171     +  CDS            Myc: Myc (human c-Myc proto-oncogene) epitope tag
    181..210     +  CDS            Myc: Myc (human c-Myc proto-oncogene) epitope tag
    220..249     +  CDS            Myc: Myc (human c-Myc proto-oncogene) epitope tag
    259..288     +  CDS            Myc: Myc (human c-Myc proto-oncogene) epitope tag
    322..351     +  CDS            Myc: Myc (human c-Myc proto-oncogene) epitope tag
    358..768     +  CDS            WBP2NL (fragment): WBP2L_HUMAN - Also known as PAWP. Experimental evidence at protein level: Swiss-Prot protein existence level 1. May play a role in meotic resumption and pronuclear formation, mediated by a WW domain-signaling pathway during fertilization. From Homo sapiens (Human).
   1246..1263    -  promoter       T7 promoter (fragment): promoter for bacteriophage T7 RNA polymerase
   1268..1402    -  polyA_signal   SV40 poly(A) signal: SV40 polyadenylation signal
   1515..1533    -  promoter       T3 promoter: promoter for bacteriophage T3 RNA polymerase
   1578..1594    -  protein_bind   lac operator: The lac repressor binds to the lac operator to inhibit transcription in E. coli. This inhibition can be relieved by adding lactose or isopropyl-β-D-thiogalactopyranoside (IPTG). lac repressor encoded by lacI
   1602..1632    -  promoter       lac promoter: promoter for the E. coli lac operon
   1647..1668    -  protein_bind   CAP binding site: CAP binding activates transcription in the presence of cAMP. E. coli catabolite activator protein
   1681..1773    -  CDS            lacI (fragment): lac repressor; lacI; The lac repressor binds to the lac operator to inhibit transcription in E. coli. This inhibition can be relieved by adding lactose or isopropyl-β-D-thiogalactopyranoside (IPTG).
   1956..2544    -  rep_origin     ori: high-copy-number ColE1/pMB1/pBR322/pUC origin of replication
   2715..3575    -  CDS            AmpR: β-lactamase; bla; confers resistance to ampicillin, carbenicillin, and related antibiotics
   3576..3680    -  promoter       AmpR promoter: bla
   3733..4161    -  rep_origin     f1 ori (sequence partly withheld): f1 bacteriophage origin of replication; arrow indicates direction of (+) strand synthesis
   4166..4232    -  CDS            lacZα (fragment): LacZα fragment of β-galactosidase; lacZ fragment
   4239..4415    +  promoter       CMV IE94 promoter (fragment): enhancer/promoter region of simian cytomegalovirus major immediate early transcription unit IE94
   4478..5216    +  promoter       CMV IE94 promoter (fragment): enhancer/promoter region of simian cytomegalovirus major immediate early transcription unit IE94
