[The description below was written by a language model from this plasmid's Addgene catalogue record and pLannotate feature annotations shown in this document.]
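Description:
pCS2+5'MT-wbp2nl is a Xenopus expression plasmid built on the pCS2+ backbone that encodes wild-type Wbp2nl with an N-terminal Myc tag. The 882 bp wbp2nl insert was cloned between EcoRI and XhoI sites, both retained, downstream of the backbone's Myc-tag block. The feature table finds six tandem Myc epitopes directly ahead of the insert. The annotation software matches only part of the coding region, and does so by homology to human WBP2NL (PAWP). The record does not explicitly state the species of the insert, though the vector type and associated study point to frog embryo work. The catalogue gives a total size of 5,182 bp, whereas the sequenced record is 5,216 nt.

Two promoters lie upstream of the fusion. The simian CMV IE94 enhancer/promoter can drive expression from injected or transfected DNA in vertebrate cells. The SP6 promoter, listed as the insert's promoter, sits just before the tags and allows in vitro synthesis of sense mRNA, the usual route for microinjection into Xenopus embryos. An SV40 polyadenylation signal follows the insert, and T7 and T3 promoters downstream face back toward it. The IE94 promoter is annotated as two fragments, which fits the repository's note of a roughly 70 bp discrepancy from the reference pCS2+ sequence whose functional effect is unknown.

The plasmid is propagated in E. coli through a high-copy ColE1/pUC-type origin with ampicillin selection (AmpR). It also carries an f1 origin and remnants of lac sequences from the parental cloning vector. The Myc tags allow detection or immunoprecipitation of the expressed protein. The linked study examined Wbp2nl's role in establishing neural and non-neural ectodermal fates.
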