Addgene plasmid #172467: pCS2+5'MT-wbp2nl
Purpose: expresses myc-tagged version of wild-type protein
Depositing lab: Sally Moody. Publication: Wbp2nl has a developmental role in establishing neural and non-neural ectodermal fates. Marchak A, Grant PA, Neilson KM, Datta Majumdar H, Yaklichkin S, Johnson D, Moody SA. Dev Biol. 2017 Sep 1;429(1):213-224. doi: 10.1016/j.ydbio.2017.06.025. Epub 2017 Jun 27. PubMed 28663133.
Backbone
  Vector backbone: pCS2+
  Backbone size w/o insert (bp): 4300
  Total vector size (bp): 5182
  Vector type: Xenopus Expression
Growth in bacteria
  Bacterial resistance: Ampicillin, 100 μg/mL
  Growth temperature: 37°C
  Growth strain: DH5alpha
  Copy number: Unknown
Gene/Insert
  Gene/Insert name: wbp2nl
  Insert size (bp): 882
  Promoter: SP6
  Tag / fusion protein: Myc (N terminal on backbone)
  Cloning method: Restriction Enzyme; 5′ cloning site EcoR1 (not destroyed); 3′ cloning site Xho1 (not destroyed)
  Sequencing primers: 5′ SP6; 3′ M13
Terms and licenses: Academic/Nonprofit Terms; Industry Terms: Not Available to Industry
Depositor comments: we cloned this plasmid Please note: Plasmid contains a ~70bp discrepancy in the CMV IE94 promoter compared to the pCS2+ backbone sequence. It is not known how this discrepancy affects plasmid function.
How to cite: pCS2+5'MT-wbp2nl was a gift from Sally Moody (Addgene plasmid # 172467 ; http://n2t.net/addgene:172467 ; RRID:Addgene_172467)
