>Addgene plasmid #172467 | pCS2+5'MT-wbp2nl | depositor partial sequence | sequence record 338579 | M13 Reverse
NNNNNNNNNNGCNNATTNNCCTCNCTAAAGGGAACAAAAGCTGGGTACCGGGCCCAATGCATTGGCGCCG
CGGCCGCGAATTAAAAAACCTCCCACACCTCCCCCTGAACCTGAAACATAAAATGAATGCAATTGTTGTT
GTTAACTTGTTTATTGCAGCTTATAATGGTTACAAATAAAGCAATAGCATCACAAATTTCACAAATAAAG
CATTTTTTTCACTGCATTCTAGTTGTGGTTTGTCCAAACTCATCAATGTATCTTATCATGTCTGGATCTA
CGTAATACGACTCACTATAGTTCTAGAGGCTCGAGTTAATTGTTCTTTTTATCATCATTTGGAGCGTATG
GAGGAGGACGATCCATAGGCATATAGACATTGTGAGGGTCAGCTGGGTTATAATACGCACTGGATGCAGC
TTCTGCAGCTTTGCTACCTCCAGGCATACCAGCATTCATGCATCCAGTGGGAGCAGAAGGTGCTGGGGTT
CCATTGTAGGGGGTCCCATTGTAGGGGGGTCCAGGATAAGGTGGTGGAGGAGCCATGTAAATGGGATTCA
TTTCAGGAGGGGGTGGATACATGCCAGGTCCTGCTGGTGGAGCATACGGGTATCCCATAGGATTTGGAGG
TGGTCCATATCCATTCATAGCAGGGGGTCCATATGGATAAGGGCCTGATGGTTGGGGTGGGGGTGTATAT
ATTCCTGGAGCTGGAGGGTACCCGCCATGTGCATAGCCTCCTGGAGCAGGTGTGTATCCATATGCAGCAT
GAGGAACAGGAGGGGTTCTGGAAGCACAAGTTGCCATTTTGAACATGATTTGTCCAAATTCAATAGCACC
TCCACTATTAAATGTAATTTTAAAAGAGGCTTGACCCTCCCAGCCACCTCCAGGTTCAGCACTGATGGTT
CCCTTGATGTAGTTGGCAGAGAACACTGGCTGTTCTATGGAGCATCCTTTCATCATGN
