>Addgene plasmid #172467 | pCS2+5'MT-wbp2nl | depositor partial sequence | sequence record 338580 | SP6 Forward
NNNNNNNNNNNNNNNTNNNNNCCCATCGATTTAAGCTATGGAGCAAAAGCTCATTTCTGAAGAGGACTTG
AATGAAATGGAGCAAAAGCTCATTTCTGAAGAGGACTTGAATGAAATGGAGCAAAAGCTCATTTCTGAAG
AGGACTTGAATGAAATGGAGCAAAAGCTCATTTCTGAAGAGGACTTGAATGAAATGGAGCAAAAGCTCAT
TTCTGAAGAGGACTTGAATGAAATGGAGAGCTTGGGCGACCTCACCATGGAGCAAAAGCTCATTTCTGAA
GAGGACTTGAATTCGTCACTCAATAAGGACCACTCTCAGGGGGCCGGGATCATTGTCAGCAACGGGGAGA
GTATTCTCAGACAGTGTAAAGATGTGGAACTGTCCTTCAGCGATATGTCTCACAAATCAGAAGCATTCAG
AGGCACAAAGAAAGGATCGCTATTTCTCACCGCTTACAGGGTGATCTTCCTAAACAAGGGGAAGGATCCC
ATGATGTCCTTTAATATGCCATTCTACATGATGAAAGGATGCTCCATAGAACAGCCAGTGTTCTCTGCCA
ACTACATCAAGGGAACCATCAGTGCTGAACCTGGAGGTGGCTGGGAGGGTCAAGCCTCTTTTAAAATTAC
ATTTAATAGTGGAGGTGCTATTGAATTTGGACAAATCATGTTCAAAATGGCAACTTGTGCTTCCAGAACC
CCTCCTGTTCCTCATGCTGCATATGGATACACACCTGCTCCAGGAGGCTATGCACATGGCGGGTACCCTC
CAGCTCCAGGAATATATACACCCCCACCCCAACCATCANGCCCTTATCCATATGGACCCCCTGCTATGAA
TGGATATGGACCACCTCCAAATCCTATGGGATACCCGTATGCTCCACCAGCAGACCTGGCATGTATCCAC
CCCCTCCTGAAATGAATCCCATTTACATGGCTCCTCCACCACCTTATCCNNN
